>Addgene plasmid #73958 | pcDNA3-Myc-AIM2 | addgene full sequence | sequence record 141907 | Addgene assembled full plasmid sequence
GACGGATCGGGAGATCTCCCGATCCCCTATGGTCGACTCTCAGTACAATCTGCTCTGATGCCGCATAGTT
AAGCCAGTATCTGCTCCCTGCTTGTGTGTTGGAGGTCGCTGAGTAGTGCGCGAGCAAAATTTAAGCTACA
ACAAGGCAAGGCTTGACCGACAATTGCATGAAGAATCTGCTTAGGGTTAGGCGTTTTGCGCTGCTTCGCG
ATGTACGGGCCAGATATACGCGTTGACATTGATTATTGACTAGTTATTAATAGTAATCAATTACGGGGTC
ATTAGTTCATAGCCCATATATGGAGTTCCGCGTTACATAACTTACGGTAAATGGCCCGCCTGGCTGACCG
CCCAACGACCCCCGCCCATTGACGTCAATAATGACGTATGTTCCCATAGTAACGCCAATAGGGACTTTCC
ATTGACGTCAATGGGTGGACTATTTACGGTAAACTGCCCACTTGGCAGTACATCAAGTGTATCATATGCC
AAGTACGCCCCCTATTGACGTCAATGACGGTAAATGGCCCGCCTGGCATTATGCCCAGTACATGACCTTA
TGGGACTTTCCTACTTGGCAGTACATCTACGTATTAGTCATCGCTATTACCATGGTGATGCGGTTTTGGC
AGTACATCAATGGGCGTGGATAGCGGTTTGACTCACGGGGATTTCCAAGTCTCCACCCCATTGACGTCAA
TGGGAGTTTGTTTTGGCACCAAAATCAACGGGACTTTCCAAAATGTCGTAACAACTCCGCCCCATTGACG
CAAATGGGCGGTAGGCGTGTACGGTGGGAGGTCTATATAAGCAGAGCTCTCTGGCTAACTAGAGAACCCA
CTGCTTACTGGCTTATCGAAATTAATACGACTCACTATAGGGAGACCCAAGCTTCGATCGTCGACATGGA
ACAGAAACTCATCTCTGAAGAGGATCTGTCTAGAGGATCCTGTCAGATGGAGAGTAAATACAAGGAGATA
CTCTTGCTAACAGGCCTGGATAACATCACTGATGAGGAACTGGATAGGTTTAAGTTCTTTCTTTCAGACG
AGTTTAATATTGCCACAGGCAAACTACATACTGCAAACAGAATACAAGTAGCTACCTTGATGATTCAAAA
TGCTGGGGCGGTGTCTGCAGTGATGAAGACCATTCGTATTTTTCAGAAGTTGAATTATATGCTTTTGGCA
AAACGTCTTCAGGAGGAGAAGGAGAAAGTTGATAAGCAATACAAATCGGTAACAAAACCAAAGCCACTAA
GTCAAGCTGAAATGAGTCCTGCTGCATCTGCAGCCATCAGAAATGATGTCGCAAAGCAACGTGCTGCACC
AAAAGTCTCTCCTCATGTTAAGCCTGAACAGAAACAGATGGTGGCCCAGCAGGAATCTATCAGAGAAGGG
TTTCAGAAGCGCTGTTTGCCAGTTATGGTACTGAAAGCAAAGAAGCCCTTCACGTTTGAGACCCAAGAAG
GCAAGCAGGAGATGTTTCATGCTACAGTGGCTACAGAAAAGGAATTCTTCTTTGTAAAAGTTTTTAATAC
ACTGCTGAAAGATAAATTCATTCCAAAGAGAATAATTATAATAGCAAGATATTATCGGCACAGTGGTTTC
TTAGAGGTAAATAGCGCCTCACGTGTGTTAGATGCTGAATCTGACCAAAAGGTTAATGTCCCGCTGAACA
TTATCAGAAAAGCTGGTGAAACCCCGAAGATCAACACGCTTCAAACTCAGCCCCTTGGAACAATTGTGAA
TGGTTTGTTTGTAGTCCAGAAGGTAACAGAAAAGAAGAAAAACATATTATTTGACCTAAGTGACAACACT
GGGAAAATGGAAGTACTGGGGGTTAGAAACGAGGACACAATGAAATGTAAGGAAGGAGATAAGGTTCGAC
TTACATTCTTCACACTGTCAAAAAATGGAGAAAAACTACAGCTGACATCTGGAGTTCATAGCACCATAAA
GGTTATTAAGGCCAAAAAAAAAAAACATAGAGAAGTAAAAAGGACCTCGAGCATGCATCTAGAGGGCCCT
ATTCTATAGTGTCACCTAAATGCTAGAGCTCGCTGATCAGCCTCGACTGTGCCTTCTAGTTGCCAGCCAT
CTGTTGTTTGCCCCTCCCCCGTGCCTTCCTTGACCCTGGAAGGTGCCACTCCCACTGTCCTTTCCTAATA
AAATGAGGAAATTGCATCGCATTGTCTGAGTAGGTGTCATTCTATTCTGGGGGGTGGGGTGGGGCAGGAC
AGCAAGGGGGAGGATTGGGAAGACAATAGCAGGCATGCTGGGGATGCGGTGGGCTCTATGGCTTCTGAGG
CGGAAAGAACCAGCTGGGGCTCTAGGGGGTATCCCC
[124 nt withheld, positions 2347-2470]
C
[32 nt withheld, positions 2472-2503]
CA
[57 nt withheld, positions 2506-2562]
A
[49 nt withheld, positions 2564-2612]
CCTTTGACGTTGGAGTCCACGTTCTTT
[37 nt withheld, positions 2640-2676]
ACCCTATCTCGGTCTATTCTTTTGATTTATAAGGGATTTTGGGGATTTCGGCCTATTGGTTAAAAAATGA
GCTGATTTAACAAAAATTTAACGCGAATTAATTCTGTGGAATGTGTGTCAGTTAGGGTGTGGAAAGTCCC
CAGGCTCCCCAGGCAGGCAGAAGTATGCAAAGCATGCATCTCAATTAGTCAGCAACCAGGTGTGGAAAGT
CCCCAGGCTCCCCAGCAGGCAGAAGTATGCAAAGCATGCATCTCAATTAGTCAGCAACCATAGTCCCGCC
CCTAACTCCGCCCATCCCGCCCCTAACTCCGCCCAGTTCCGCCCATTCTCCGCCCCATGGCTGACTAATT
TTTTTTATTTATGCAGAGGCCGAGGCCGCCTCTGCCTCTGAGCTATTCCAGAAGTAGTGAGGAGGCTTTT
TTGGAGGCCTAGGCTTTTGCAAAAAGCTCCCGGGAGCTTGTATATCCATTTTCGGATCTGATCAAGAGAC
AGGATGAGGATCGTTTCGCATGATTGAACAAGATGGATTGCACGCAGGTTCTCCGGCCGCTTGGGTGGAG
AGGCTATTCGGCTATGACTGGGCACAACAGACAATCGGCTGCTCTGATGCCGCCGTGTTCCGGCTGTCAG
CGCAGGGGCGCCCGGTTCTTTTTGTCAAGACCGACCTGTCCGGTGCCCTGAATGAACTGCAGGACGAGGC
AGCGCGGCTATCGTGGCTGGCCACGACGGGCGTTCCTTGCGCAGCTGTGCTCGACGTTGTCACTGAAGCG
GGAAGGGACTGGCTGCTATTGGGCGAAGTGCCGGGGCAGGATCTCCTGTCATCTCACCTTGCTCCTGCCG
AGAAAGTATCCATCATGGCTGATGCAATGCGGCGGCTGCATACGCTTGATCCGGCTACCTGCCCATTCGA
CCACCAAGCGAAACATCGCATCGAGCGAGCACGTACTCGGATGGAAGCCGGTCTTGTCGATCAGGATGAT
CTGGACGAAGAGCATCAGGGGCTCGCGCCAGCCGAACTGTTCGCCAGGCTCAAGGCGCGCATGCCCGACG
GCGAGGATCTCGTCGTGACCCATGGCGATGCCTGCTTGCCGAATATCATGGTGGAAAATGGCCGCTTTTC
TGGATTCATCGACTGTGGCCGGCTGGGTGTGGCGGACCGCTATCAGGACATAGCGTTGGCTACCCGTGAT
ATTGCTGAAGAGCTTGGCGGCGAATGGGCTGACCGCTTCCTCGTGCTTTACGGTATCGCCGCTCCCGATT
CGCAGCGCATCGCCTTCTATCGCCTTCTTGACGAGTTCTTCTGAGCGGGACTCTGGGGTTCGAAATGACC
GACCAAGCGACGCCCAACCTGCCATCACGAGATTTCGATTCCACCGCCGCCTTCTATGAAAGGTTGGGCT
TCGGAATCGTTTTCCGGGACGCCGGCTGGATGATCCTCCAGCGCGGGGATCTCATGCTGGAGTTCTTCGC
CCACCCCAACTTGTTTATTGCAGCTTATAATGGTTACAAATAAAGCAATAGCATCACAAATTTCACAAAT
AAAGCATTTTTTTCACTGCATTCTAGTTGTGGTTTGTCCAAACTCATCAATGTATCTTATCATGTCTGTA
TACCGTCGACCTCTAGCTAGAGCTTGGCGTAATCATGGTCATAGCTGTTTCCTGTGTGAAATTGTTATCC
GCTCACAATTCCACACAACATACGAGCCGGAAGCATAAAGTGTAAAGCCTGGGGTGCCTAATGAGTGAGC
TAACTCACATTAATTGCGTTGCGCTCACTGCCCGCTTTCCAGTCGGGAAACCTGTCGTGCCAGCTGCATT
AATGAATCGGCCAACGCGCGGGGAGAGGCGGTTTGCGTATTGGGCGCTCTTCCGCTTCCTCGCTCACTGA
CTCGCTGCGCTCGGTCGTTCGGCTGCGGCGAGCGGTATCAGCTCACTCAAAGGCGGTAATACGGTTATCC
ACAGAATCAGGGGATAACGCAGGAAAGAACATGTGAGCAAAAGGCCAGCAAAAGGCCAGGAACCGTAAAA
AGGCCGCGTTGCTGGCGTTTTTCCATAGGCTCCGCCCCCCTGACGAGCATCACAAAAATCGACGCTCAAG
TCAGAGGTGGCGAAACCCGACAGGACTATAAAGATACCAGGCGTTTCCCCCTGGAAGCTCCCTCGTGCGC
TCTCCTGTTCCGACCCTGCCGCTTACCGGATACCTGTCCGCCTTTCTCCCTTCGGGAAGCGTGGCGCTTT
CTCAATGCTCACGCTGTAGGTATCTCAGTTCGGTGTAGGTCGTTCGCTCCAAGCTGGGCTGTGTGCACGA
ACCCCCCGTTCAGCCCGACCGCTGCGCCTTATCCGGTAACTATCGTCTTGAGTCCAACCCGGTAAGACAC
GACTTATCGCCACTGGCAGCAGCCACTGGTAACAGGATTAGCAGAGCGAGGTATGTAGGCGGTGCTACAG
AGTTCTTGAAGTGGTGGCCTAACTACGGCTACACTAGAAGGACAGTATTTGGTATCTGCGCTCTGCTGAA
GCCAGTTACCTTCGGAAAAAGAGTTGGTAGCTCTTGATCCGGCAAACAAACCACCGCTGGTAGCGGTGGT
TTTTTTGTTTGCAAGCAGCAGATTACGCGCAGAAAAAAAGGATCTCAAGAAGATCCTTTGATCTTTTCTA
CGGGGTCTGACGCTCAGTGGAACGAAAACTCACGTTAAGGGATTTTGGTCATGAGATTATCAAAAAGGAT
CTTCACCTAGATCCTTTTAAATTAAAAATGAAGTTTTAAATCAATCTAAAGTATATATGAGTAAACTTGG
TCTGACAGTTACCAATGCTTAATCAGTGAGGCACCTATCTCAGCGATCTGTCTATTTCGTTCATCCATAG
TTGCCTGACTCCCCGTCGTGTAGATAACTACGATACGGGAGGGCTTACCATCTGGCCCCAGTGCTGCAAT
GATACCGCGAGACCCACGCTCACCGGCTCCAGATTTATCAGCAATAAACCAGCCAGCCGGAAGGGCCGAG
CGCAGAAGTGGTCCTGCAACTTTATCCGCCTCCATCCAGTCTATTAATTGTTGCCGGGAAGCTAGAGTAA
GTAGTTCGCCAGTTAATAGTTTGCGCAACGTTGTTGCCATTGCTACAGGCATCGTGGTGTCACGCTCGTC
GTTTGGTATGGCTTCATTCAGCTCCGGTTCCCAACGATCAAGGCGAGTTACATGATCCCCCATGTTGTGC
AAAAAAGCGGTTAGCTCCTTCGGTCCTCCGATCGTTGTCAGAAGTAAGTTGGCCGCAGTGTTATCACTCA
TGGTTATGGCAGCACTGCATAATTCTCTTACTGTCATGCCATCCGTAAGATGCTTTTCTGTGACTGGTGA
GTACTCAACCAAGTCATTCTGAGAATAGTGTATGCGGCGACCGAGTTGCTCTTGCCCGGCGTCAATACGG
GATAATACCGCGCCACATAGCAGAACTTTAAAAGTGCTCATCATTGGAAAACGTTCTTCGGGGCGAAAAC
TCTCAAGGATCTTACCGCTGTTGAGATCCAGTTCGATGTAACCCACTCGTGCACCCAACTGATCTTCAGC
ATCTTTTACTTTCACCAGCGTTTCTGGGTGAGCAAAAACAGGAAGGCAAAATGCCGCAAAAAAGGGAATA
AGGGCGACACGGAAATGTTGAATACTCATACTCTTCCTTTTTCAATATTATTGAAGCATTTATCAGGGTT
ATTGTCTCATGAGCGGATACATATTTGAATGTATTTAGAAAAATAAACAAATAGGGGTTCCGCGCACATT
TCCCCGAAAAGTGCCACCTGACGTC
Features (pLannotate 1.2.2; 22 found; start..end, strand, type, name):
     36..80      -  misc_feature   bom (fragment): basis of mobility region from pBR322
    235..614     +  enhancer       CMV enhancer: human cytomegalovirus immediate early enhancer
    615..818     +  promoter       CMV promoter: human cytomegalovirus (CMV) immediate early promoter
    814..847     +  LTR            5' LTR (truncated) (fragment): truncated 5' long terminal repeat (LTR) from HIV-1
    863..881     +  promoter       T7 promoter: promoter for bacteriophage T7 RNA polymerase
    912..938     +  CDS            3xMyc (fragment): 3 tandem Myc epitope tags
    957..1982    +  CDS            AIM2: AIM2_HUMAN - Experimental evidence at protein level: Swiss-Prot protein existence level 1. Involved in innate immune response by recognizing cytosolic double-stranded DNA and inducing caspase-1-activating inflammasome formation in macrophages. Upon binding to DNA is thought to undergo oligomerization and to associate with PYCARD initiating the recruitment of caspase-1 precusrsor and processing of interleukin-1 beta and interleukin-18. Detects cytosolic dsDNA of viral and bacterial origin in a non-sequence-specific manner. Can also trigger PYCARD-dependent, caspase-1-independent cell death that
   2033..2051    -  promoter       SP6 promoter: promoter for bacteriophage SP6 RNA polymerase
   2077..2301    +  polyA_signal   bGH poly(A) signal: bovine growth hormone polyadenylation signal
   2305..2326    +  promoter       SV40 promoter (fragment): SV40 enhancer and early promoter
   2347..2775    +  rep_origin     f1 ori (sequence partly withheld): f1 bacteriophage origin of replication; arrow indicates direction of (+) strand synthesis
   2789..3119    +  promoter       SV40 promoter: SV40 enhancer and early promoter
   3186..3977    +  CDS            neo: KKA2_KLEPN - Also known as kan, nptII. Experimental evidence at protein level: Swiss-Prot protein existence level 1. Resistance to kanamycin, neomycin, paromomycin, ribostamycin, butirosin and gentamicin B. From Klebsiella pneumoniae.
   4001..4159    +  CDS            ble (fragment): BLE_KLEPN - Experimental evidence at protein level: Swiss-Prot protein existence level 1. Binding protein with a strong affinity to the bleomycin family of antibiotics. Binds to CL990; an antimitotic-antibiotic compound. From Klebsiella pneumoniae.
   4154..4275    +  polyA_signal   SV40 poly(A) signal: SV40 polyadenylation signal
   4348..4364    -  protein_bind   lac operator: The lac repressor binds to the lac operator to inhibit transcription in E. coli. This inhibition can be relieved by adding lactose or isopropyl-β-D-thiogalactopyranoside (IPTG). lac repressor encoded by lacI
   4372..4402    -  promoter       lac promoter: promoter for the E. coli lac operon
   4417..4438    -  protein_bind   CAP binding site: CAP binding activates transcription in the presence of cAMP. E. coli catabolite activator protein
   4451..4543    -  CDS            lacI (fragment): lac repressor; lacI; The lac repressor binds to the lac operator to inhibit transcription in E. coli. This inhibition can be relieved by adding lactose or isopropyl-β-D-thiogalactopyranoside (IPTG).
   4726..5314    -  rep_origin     ori: high-copy-number ColE1/pMB1/pBR322/pUC origin of replication
   5485..6345    -  CDS            AmpR: β-lactamase; bla; confers resistance to ampicillin, carbenicillin, and related antibiotics
   6346..6450    -  promoter       AmpR promoter: bla
