[The description below was written by a language model from this plasmid's Addgene catalogue record and pLannotate feature annotations shown in this document.]
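Description:
pcDNA3-Myc-AIM2 is a mammalian expression plasmid built on a pcDNA3 backbone that was modified to carry a c-Myc epitope tag and an altered multiple cloning site. It is propagated in E. coli as a high-copy plasmid through its ColE1/pUC-type origin and selected with ampicillin via the β-lactamase gene. An f1 origin is also present, a standard backbone element that permits single-stranded DNA production. For selection in mammalian cells, an SV40 early promoter drives a neomycin phosphotransferase gene followed by an SV40 polyadenylation signal, allowing G418 selection of stable transfectants. The catalogue lists a total size of about 6.6 kb, while the assembled sequence record behind the feature table is slightly shorter, at roughly 6.5 kb.

The payload is the human AIM2 (absent in melanoma 2) coding sequence, inserted between BamHI and XhoI sites so that it is fused at its N terminus to the backbone-encoded Myc tag. The annotation software labels this tag as a fragment of a 3xMyc element, and its short length fits the single c-Myc tag that the catalogue describes. Transcription is driven by the human cytomegalovirus immediate early enhancer and promoter and terminated by the bovine growth hormone polyadenylation signal. T7 and SP6 promoters flank the insert and serve as sequencing primer sites. AIM2 is a cytosolic double-stranded DNA sensor that nucleates a caspase-1-activating inflammasome through the adaptor PYCARD, leading to interleukin-1β and interleukin-18 processing. The construct is intended for expressing epitope-tagged AIM2 in transfected mammalian cells, where the Myc tag allows antibody-based detection. It was deposited with work on the regulation of AIM2-like receptor inflammasomes by a PYRIN domain-only protein.
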