Addgene plasmid #73958: pcDNA3-Myc-AIM2
Purpose: Express c-Myc-tagged human AIM2 in mammalian cells
Depositing lab: Christian Stehlik. Depositing organization: Northwestern University. Publication: The PYRIN domain-only protein POP3 inhibits ALR inflammasomes and regulates responses to infection with DNA viruses. Khare S, Ratsimandresy RA, de Almeida L, Cuda CM, Rellick SL, Misharin AV, Wallin MC, Gangopadhyay A, Forte E, Gottwein E, Perlman H, Reed JC, Greaves DR, Dorfleutner A, Stehlik C. Nat Immunol. 2014 Apr;15(4):343-53. doi: 10.1038/ni.2829. Epub 2014 Feb 16. PubMed 24531343.
Backbone
  Vector backbone: pcDNA3
  Backbone size w/o insert (bp): 5459
  Total vector size (bp): 6600
  Modifications to backbone: A c-myc tag and a modified MCS were inserted as indicated in the attached plasmid map.
  Vector type: Mammalian Expression
  Selectable markers: Neomycin (select with G418)
Growth in bacteria
  Bacterial resistance: Ampicillin, 100 μg/mL
  Growth temperature: 37°C
  Growth strain: DH5alpha
  Copy number: High Copy
Gene/Insert
  Gene/Insert name: absent in melanoma 2 (AIM2)
  Species: H. sapiens (human)
  Insert size (bp): 1050
  GenBank ID: NM_004833.1
  Entrez Gene: AIM2 (a.k.a. PYHIN4)
  Promoter: CMV iE
  Tag / fusion protein: c-myc (N terminal on backbone)
  Cloning method: Restriction Enzyme; 5′ cloning site BamH1 (not destroyed); 3′ cloning site Xho1 (not destroyed)
  Sequencing primers: 5′ T7 promoter (TAATACGACTCACTATAGGG); 3′ SP6 promoter (ATTTAGGTGACACTATAG)
Terms and licenses: Academic/Nonprofit Terms; Industry Terms: Not Available to Industry
How to cite: pcDNA3-Myc-AIM2 was a gift from Christian Stehlik (Addgene plasmid # 73958 ; http://n2t.net/addgene:73958 ; RRID:Addgene_73958)
