>Addgene plasmid #73958 | pcDNA3-Myc-AIM2 | depositor partial sequence | sequence record 137417 | plasmid
GACGGATCGGGAGATCTCCCGATCCCCTATGGTCGACTCTCAGTACAATCTGCTCTGATGCCGCATAGTT
AAGCCAGTATCTGCTCCCTGCTTGTGTGTTGGAGGTCGCTGAGTAGTGCGCGAGCAAAATTTAAGCTACA
ACAAGGCAAGGCTTGACCGACAATTGCATGAAGAATCTGCTTAGGGTTAGGCGTTTTGCGCTGCTTCGCG
ATGTACGGGCCAGATATACGCGTTGACATTGATTATTGACTAGTTATTAATAGTAATCAATTACGGGGTC
ATTAGTTCATAGCCCATATATGGAGTTCCGCGTTACATAACTTACGGTAAATGGCCCGCCTGGCTGACCG
CCCAACGACCCCCGCCCATTGACGTCAATAATGACGTATGTTCCCATAGTAACGCCAATAGGGACTTTCC
ATTGACGTCAATGGGTGGACTATTTACGGTAAACTGCCCACTTGGCAGTACATCAAGTGTATCATATGCC
AAGTACGCCCCCTATTGACGTCAATGACGGTAAATGGCCCGCCTGGCATTATGCCCAGTACATGACCTTA
TGGGACTTTCCTACTTGGCAGTACATCTACGTATTAGTCATCGCTATTACCATGGTGATGCGGTTTTGGC
AGTACATCAATGGGCGTGGATAGCGGTTTGACTCACGGGGATTTCCAAGTCTCCACCCCATTGACGTCAA
TGGGAGTTTGTTTTGGCACCAAAATCAACGGGACTTTCCAAAATGTCGTAACAACTCCGCCCCATTGACG
CAAATGGGCGGTAGGCGTGTACGGTGGGAGGTCTATATAAGCAGAGCTCTCTGGCTAACTAGAGAACCCA
CTGCTTACTGGCTTATCGAAATTAATACGACTCACTATAGGGAGACCCAAGCTTCGATCGTCGACATGGA
ACAGAAACTGATCTCTGAAGAGGATCTGTCTAGAGGATCCGAATTCTGCAGATATCCATCACACTGGCGG
CCGCTCGAGCATGCATCTAGAGGGCCCTATTCTATAGTGTCACCTAAATGCTAGAGCTCGCTGATCAGCC
TCGACTGTGCCTTCTAGTTGCCAGCCATCTGTTGTTTGCCCCTCCCCCGTGCCTTCCTTGACCCTGGAAG
GTGCCACTCCCACTGTCCTTTCCTAATAAAATGAGGAAATTGCATCGCATTGTCTGAGTAGGTGTCATTC
TATTCTGGGGGGTGGGGTGGGGCAGGACAGCAAGGGGGAGGATTGGGAAGACAATAGCAGGCATGCTGGG
GATGCGGTGGGCTCTATGGCTTCTGAGGCGGAAAGAACCAGCTGGGGCTCTAGGGGGTATCCCC
[124 nt withheld, positions 1325-1448]
C
[32 nt withheld, positions 1450-1481]
CA
[57 nt withheld, positions 1484-1540]
A
[49 nt withheld, positions 1542-1590]
CCTTTGACGTTGGAGTCCACGTTCTTT
[37 nt withheld, positions 1618-1654]
ACCCTATCTCGGTCTATTCTTTTGATTTATAAGGGATTTTGGGGATTTCGGCCTATTGGTTAAAAAATGA
GCTGATTTAACAAAAATTTAACGCGAATTAATTCTGTGGAATGTGTGTCAGTTAGGGTGTGGAAAGTCCC
CAGGCTCCCCAGGCAGGCAGAAGTATGCAAAGCATGCATCTCAATTAGTCAGCAACCAGGTGTGGAAAGT
CCCCAGGCTCCCCAGCAGGCAGAAGTATGCAAAGCATGCATCTCAATTAGTCAGCAACCATAGTCCCGCC
CCTAACTCCGCCCATCCCGCCCCTAACTCCGCCCAGTTCCGCCCATTCTCCGCCCCATGGCTGACTAATT
TTTTTTATTTATGCAGAGGCCGAGGCCGCCTCTGCCTCTGAGCTATTCCAGAAGTAGTGAGGAGGCTTTT
TTGGAGGCCTAGGCTTTTGCAAAAAGCTCCCGGGAGCTTGTATATCCATTTTCGGATCTGATCAAGAGAC
AGGATGAGGATCGTTTCGCATGATTGAACAAGATGGATTGCACGCAGGTTCTCCGGCCGCTTGGGTGGAG
AGGCTATTCGGCTATGACTGGGCACAACAGACAATCGGCTGCTCTGATGCCGCCGTGTTCCGGCTGTCAG
CGCAGGGGCGCCCGGTTCTTTTTGTCAAGACCGACCTGTCCGGTGCCCTGAATGAACTGCAGGACGAGGC
AGCGCGGCTATCGTGGCTGGCCACGACGGGCGTTCCTTGCGCAGCTGTGCTCGACGTTGTCACTGAAGCG
GGAAGGGACTGGCTGCTATTGGGCGAAGTGCCGGGGCAGGATCTCCTGTCATCTCACCTTGCTCCTGCCG
AGAAAGTATCCATCATGGCTGATGCAATGCGGCGGCTGCATACGCTTGATCCGGCTACCTGCCCATTCGA
CCACCAAGCGAAACATCGCATCGAGCGAGCACGTACTCGGATGGAAGCCGGTCTTGTCGATCAGGATGAT
CTGGACGAAGAGCATCAGGGGCTCGCGCCAGCCGAACTGTTCGCCAGGCTCAAGGCGCGCATGCCCGACG
GCGAGGATCTCGTCGTGACCCATGGCGATGCCTGCTTGCCGAATATCATGGTGGAAAATGGCCGCTTTTC
TGGATTCATCGACTGTGGCCGGCTGGGTGTGGCGGACCGCTATCAGGACATAGCGTTGGCTACCCGTGAT
ATTGCTGAAGAGCTTGGCGGCGAATGGGCTGACCGCTTCCTCGTGCTTTACGGTATCGCCGCTCCCGATT
CGCAGCGCATCGCCTTCTATCGCCTTCTTGACGAGTTCTTCTGAGCGGGACTCTGGGGTTCGAAATGACC
GACCAAGCGACGCCCAACCTGCCATCACGAGATTTCGATTCCACCGCCGCCTTCTATGAAAGGTTGGGCT
TCGGAATCGTTTTCCGGGACGCCGGCTGGATGATCCTCCAGCGCGGGGATCTCATGCTGGAGTTCTTCGC
CCACCCCAACTTGTTTATTGCAGCTTATAATGGTTACAAATAAAGCAATAGCATCACAAATTTCACAAAT
AAAGCATTTTTTTCACTGCATTCTAGTTGTGGTTTGTCCAAACTCATCAATGTATCTTATCATGTCTGTA
TACCGTCGACCTCTAGCTAGAGCTTGGCGTAATCATGGTCATAGCTGTTTCCTGTGTGAAATTGTTATCC
GCTCACAATTCCACACAACATACGAGCCGGAAGCATAAAGTGTAAAGCCTGGGGTGCCTAATGAGTGAGC
TAACTCACATTAATTGCGTTGCGCTCACTGCCCGCTTTCCAGTCGGGAAACCTGTCGTGCCAGCTGCATT
AATGAATCGGCCAACGCGCGGGGAGAGGCGGTTTGCGTATTGGGCGCTCTTCCGCTTCCTCGCTCACTGA
CTCGCTGCGCTCGGTCGTTCGGCTGCGGCGAGCGGTATCAGCTCACTCAAAGGCGGTAATACGGTTATCC
ACAGAATCAGGGGATAACGCAGGAAAGAACATGTGAGCAAAAGGCCAGCAAAAGGCCAGGAACCGTAAAA
AGGCCGCGTTGCTGGCGTTTTTCCATAGGCTCCGCCCCCCTGACGAGCATCACAAAAATCGACGCTCAAG
TCAGAGGTGGCGAAACCCGACAGGACTATAAAGATACCAGGCGTTTCCCCCTGGAAGCTCCCTCGTGCGC
TCTCCTGTTCCGACCCTGCCGCTTACCGGATACCTGTCCGCCTTTCTCCCTTCGGGAAGCGTGGCGCTTT
CTCAATGCTCACGCTGTAGGTATCTCAGTTCGGTGTAGGTCGTTCGCTCCAAGCTGGGCTGTGTGCACGA
ACCCCCCGTTCAGCCCGACCGCTGCGCCTTATCCGGTAACTATCGTCTTGAGTCCAACCCGGTAAGACAC
GACTTATCGCCACTGGCAGCAGCCACTGGTAACAGGATTAGCAGAGCGAGGTATGTAGGCGGTGCTACAG
AGTTCTTGAAGTGGTGGCCTAACTACGGCTACACTAGAAGGACAGTATTTGGTATCTGCGCTCTGCTGAA
GCCAGTTACCTTCGGAAAAAGAGTTGGTAGCTCTTGATCCGGCAAACAAACCACCGCTGGTAGCGGTGGT
TTTTTTGTTTGCAAGCAGCAGATTACGCGCAGAAAAAAAGGATCTCAAGAAGATCCTTTGATCTTTTCTA
CGGGGTCTGACGCTCAGTGGAACGAAAACTCACGTTAAGGGATTTTGGTCATGAGATTATCAAAAAGGAT
CTTCACCTAGATCCTTTTAAATTAAAAATGAAGTTTTAAATCAATCTAAAGTATATATGAGTAAACTTGG
TCTGACAGTTACCAATGCTTAATCAGTGAGGCACCTATCTCAGCGATCTGTCTATTTCGTTCATCCATAG
TTGCCTGACTCCCCGTCGTGTAGATAACTACGATACGGGAGGGCTTACCATCTGGCCCCAGTGCTGCAAT
GATACCGCGAGACCCACGCTCACCGGCTCCAGATTTATCAGCAATAAACCAGCCAGCCGGAAGGGCCGAG
CGCAGAAGTGGTCCTGCAACTTTATCCGCCTCCATCCAGTCTATTAATTGTTGCCGGGAAGCTAGAGTAA
GTAGTTCGCCAGTTAATAGTTTGCGCAACGTTGTTGCCATTGCTACAGGCATCGTGGTGTCACGCTCGTC
GTTTGGTATGGCTTCATTCAGCTCCGGTTCCCAACGATCAAGGCGAGTTACATGATCCCCCATGTTGTGC
AAAAAAGCGGTTAGCTCCTTCGGTCCTCCGATCGTTGTCAGAAGTAAGTTGGCCGCAGTGTTATCACTCA
TGGTTATGGCAGCACTGCATAATTCTCTTACTGTCATGCCATCCGTAAGATGCTTTTCTGTGACTGGTGA
GTACTCAACCAAGTCATTCTGAGAATAGTGTATGCGGCGACCGAGTTGCTCTTGCCCGGCGTCAATACGG
GATAATACCGCGCCACATAGCAGAACTTTAAAAGTGCTCATCATTGGAAAACGTTCTTCGGGGCGAAAAC
TCTCAAGGATCTTACCGCTGTTGAGATCCAGTTCGATGTAACCCACTCGTGCACCCAACTGATCTTCAGC
ATCTTTTACTTTCACCAGCGTTTCTGGGTGAGCAAAAACAGGAAGGCAAAATGCCGCAAAAAAGGGAATA
AGGGCGACACGGAAATGTTGAATACTCATACTCTTCCTTTTTCAATATTATTGAAGCATTTATCAGGGTT
ATTGTCTCATGAGCGGATACATATTTGAATGTATTTAGAAAAATAAACAAATAGGGGTTCCGCGCACATT
TCCCCGAAAAGTGCCACCTGACGTC
