>Addgene plasmid #73958 | pcDNA3-Myc-AIM2 | addgene partial sequence | sequence record 141902 | CMV-F 5'-CGCAAATGGGCGGTAGGCGTG-3'
CTATATAAGCAGAGCTCTCTGGCTAACTAGAGAACCCACTGCTTACTGGCTTATCGAAATTAATACGACT
CACTATAGGGAGACCCAAGCTTCGATCGTCGACATGGAACAGAAACTCATCTCTGAAGAGGATCTGTCTA
GAGGATCCTGTCAGATGGAGAGTAAATACAAGGAGATACTCTTGCTAACAGGCCTGGATAACATCACTGA
TGAGGAACTGGATAGGTTTAAGTTCTTTCTTTCAGACGAGTTTAATATTGCCACAGGCAAACTACATACT
GCAAACAGAATACAAGTAGCTACCTTGATGATTCAAAATGCTGGGGCGGTGTCTGCAGTGATGAAGACCA
TTCGTATTTTTCAGAAGTTGAATTATATGCTTTTGGCAAAACGTCTTCAGGAGGAGAAGGAGAAAGTTGA
TAAGCAATACAAATCGGTAACAAAACCAAAGCCACTAAGTCAAGCTGAAATGAGTCCTGCTGCATCTGCA
GCCATCAGAAATGATGTCGCAAAGCAACGTGCTGCACCAAAAGTCTCTCCTCATGTTAAGCCTGAACAGA
AACAGATGGTGGCCCAGCAGGAATCTATCAGAGAAGGGTTTCAGAAGCGCTGTTTGCCAGTTATGGTACT
GAAAGCAAAGAAGCCCTTCACGTTTGAGACCCAAGAAGGCAAGCAGGAGATGTTTCATGCTACAGTGGCT
ACAGAAAAGGAATTCTTCTTTGTAAAAGTTTTTAATACACTGCTGAAAGATAAATTCATTCCAAAGAGAA
TAATTATAATAGCAAGATATTATCGGCACAGTGGTTTCTTAGAGGTAAATAGCGCCTCACGTGTGTTAGA
TGCTGAATCTGACCAAAAGGTTAATGTCCCGCTGAACATTATCAGAAAAGCTGGTGAAACCC
