>Addgene plasmid #73958 | pcDNA3-Myc-AIM2 | addgene partial sequence | sequence record 141905 | BGH-rev 5'-TAGAAGGCACAGTCGAGG-3'
TTTAGGTGACACTATAGAATAGGGCCCTCTAGATGCATGCTCGAGGTCCTTTTTACTTCTCTATGTTTTT
TTTTTTTGGCCTTAATAACCTTTATGGTGCTATGAACTCCAGATGTCAGCTGTAGTTTTTCTCCATTTTT
TGACAGTGTGAAGAATGTAAGTCGAACCTTATCTCCTTCCTTACATTTCATTGTGTCCTCGTTTCTAACC
CCCAGTACTTCCATTTTCCCAGTGTTGTCACTTAGGTCAAATAATATGTTTTTCTTCTTTTCTGTTACCT
TCTGGACTACAAACAAACCATTCACAATTGTTCCAAGGGGCTGAGTTTGAAGCGTGTTGATCTTCGGGGT
TTCACCAGCTTTTCTGATAATGTTCAGCGGGACATTAACCTTTTGGTCAGATTCAGCATCTAACACACGT
GAGGCGCTATTTACCTCTAAGAAACCACTGTGCCGATAATATCTTGCTATTATAATTATTCTCTTTGGAA
TGAATTTATCTTTCAGCAGTGTATTAAAAACTTTTACAAAGAAGAATTCCTTTTCTGTAGCCACTGTAGC
ATGAAACATCTCCTGCTTGCCTTCTTGGGTCTCAAACGTGAAGGGCTTCTTTGCTTTCAGTACCATAACT
GGCAAACAGCGCTTCTGAAACCCTTCTCTGATAGATTCCTGCTGGGCCACCATCTGTTTCTGTTCAGGCT
TAACATGAGGAGAGACTTTTGGTGCAGCACGTTGCTTTGCGACATCATTTCTGATGGCTGCAGATGCAGC
AGGACTCATTTCAGCTTGACTTAGTGGCTTTGGTTTTGTTACCGATTTGTATTGCTTATCAACTTTCTCC
TTCTCCTCCTGAAGACGTTTTGCCAAAAGCATATAATTCAACTTCTGAAAAATACGAATGGTCTTCATCA
CTGCAGACACCGCCCCAGCATTT
